>Addgene plasmid #103715 | LSB-hsa-miR-660-5p | depositor full sequence | sequence record 196478 | Full Sequence
AATTGAGGGGATAACGCAGGAAAGAACATGTGAGCAAAAGGCCAGCAAAAGGCCAGGAACCGTAAAAAGG
CCGCGTTGCTGGCGTTTTTCCATAGGCTCCGCCCCCCTGACGAGCATCACAAAAATCGACGCTCAAGTCA
GAGGTGGCGAAACCCGACAGGACTATAAAGATACCAGGCGTTTCCCCCTGGAAGCTCCCTCGTGCGCTCT
CCTGTTCCGACCCTGCCGCTTACCGGATACCTGTCCGCCTTTCTCCCTTCGGGAAGCGTGGCGCTTTCTC
ATAGCTCACGCTGTAGGTATCTCAGTTCGGTGTAGGTCGTTCGCTCCAAGCTGGGCTGTGTGCACGAACC
CCCCGTTCAGCCCGACCGCTGCGCCTTATCCGGTAACTATCGTCTTGAGTCCAACCCGGTAAGACACGAC
TTATCGCCACTGGCAGCAGCCACTGGTAACAGGATTAGCAGAGCGAGGTATGTAGGCGGTGCTACAGAGT
TCTTGAAGTGGTGGCCTAACTACGGCTACACTAGAAGAACAGTATTTGGTATCTGCGCTCTGCTGAAGCC
AGTTACCTTCGGAAAAAGAGTTGGTAGCTCTTGATCCGGCAAACAAACCACCGCTGGTAGCGGTGGTTTT
TTTGTTTGCAAGCAGCAGATTACGCGCAGAAAAAAAGGATCTCAAGAAGATCCTTTGATCTTTTCTACGG
GGTCTGACGCTCAGTGGAACGAAAACTCACGTTAAGGGATTTTGGTCATGAGATTATCAAAAAGGATCTT
CACCTAGATCCTTTTAAATTAAAAATGAAGTTTTAAATCAATCTAAAGTATATATGAGTAAACTTGGTCT
GACAGTTACCAATGCTTAATCAGTGAGGCACCTATCTCAGCGATCTGTCTATTTCGTTCATCCATAGTTG
CCTGACTCCCCGTCGTGTAGATAACTACGATACGGGAGGGCTTACCATCTGGCCCCAGTGCTGCAATGAT
ACCGCGAGAACCACGCTCACCGGCTCCAGATTTATCAGCAATAAACCAGCCAGCCGGAAGGGCCGAGCGC
AGAAGTGGTCCTGCAACTTTATCCGCCTCCATCCAGTCTATTAATTGTTGCCGGGAAGCTAGAGTAAGTA
GTTCGCCAGTTAATAGTTTGCGCAACGTTGTTGCCATTGCTACAGGCATCGTGGTGTCACGCTCGTCGTT
TGGTATGGCTTCATTCAGCTCCGGTTCCCAACGATCAAGGCGAGTTACATGATCCCCCATGTTGTGCAAA
AAAGCGGTTAGCTCCTTCGGTCCTCCGATCGTTGTCAGAAGTAAGTTGGCCGCAGTGTTATCACTCATGG
TTATGGCAGCACTGCATAATTCTCTTACTGTCATGCCATCCGTAAGATGCTTTTCTGTGACTGGTGAGTA
CTCAACCAAGTCATTCTGAGAATAGTGTATGCGGCGACCGAGTTGCTCTTGCCCGGCGTCAATACGGGAT
AATACCGCGCCACATAGCAGAACTTTAAAAGTGCTCATCATTGGAAAACGTTCTTCGGGGCGAAAACTCT
CAAGGATCTTACCGCTGTTGAGATCCAGTTCGATGTAACCCACTCGTGCACCCAACTGATCTTCAGCATC
TTTTACTTTCACCAGCGTTTCTGGGTGAGCAAAAACAGGAAGGCAAAATGCCGCAAAAAAGGGAATAAGG
GCGACACGGAAATGTTGAATACTCATACTCTTCCTTTTTCAATATTATTGAAGCATTTATCAGGGTTATT
GTCTCATGAGCGGATACATATTTGAATGTAGCTCCGAATTTCTCGAGGGCTTGTCGACGACGGCGGTCTC
CGTCGTCAGGATCATGAATTCGACCCGCCTGCCACCATGACCGAGTACAAGCCCACGGTGCGCCTCGCCA
CCCGCGACGACGTCCCCCGGGCCGTACGCACCCTCGCCGCCGCGTTCGCCGACTACCCCGCCACGCGCCA
CACCGTCGACCCGGACCGCCACATCGAGCGGGTCACCGAGCTGCAAGAACTCTTCCTCACGCGCGTCGGG
CTCGACATCGGCAAGGTGTGGGTCGCGGACGACGGCGCCGCGGTGGCGGTCTGGACCACGCCGGAGAGCG
TCGAAGCGGGGGCGGTGTTCGCCGAGATCGGCCCGCGCATGGCCGAGTTGAGCGGTTCCCGGCTGGCCGC
GCAGCAACAGATGGAAGGCCTCCTGGCGCCGCACCGGCCCAAGGAGCCCGCGTGGTTCCTGGCCACCGTC
GGCGTCTCGCCCGACCACCAGGGCAAGGGTCTGGGCAGCGCCGTCGTGCTCCCCGGAGTGGAGGCGGCCG
AGCGCGCCGGGGTGCCCGCCTTCCTGGAGACATCCGCGCCCCGCAACCTCCCCTTCTACGAGCGGCTCGG
CTTCACCGTCACCGCCGACGTCGAGGTGCCCGAAGGACCGCGCACCTGGTGCATGACCCGCAAGCCCGGT
GCCTGATACGCGTGAATTCACTCCTCAGGTGCAGGCTGCCTATCAGAAGGTGGTGGCTGGTGTGGCCAAT
GCCCTGGCTCACAAATACCACTGAGATCTTTTTCCCTCTGCCAAAAATTATGGGGACATCATGAAGCCCC
TTGAGCATCTGACTTCTGGCTAATAAAGGAAATTTATTTTCATTGCAATAGTGTGTTGGAATTTTTTGTG
TCTCTCACTCGGAAGGACATATGGGAGGGCAAATCATTTAAAACATCAGAATGAGTATTTGGTTTAGAGT
TTGGCAACATATGCCCATATGCTGGCTGCCATGAACAAAGGTTGGCTATAAAGAGGTCATCAGTATATGA
AACAGCCCCCTGCTGTCCATTCCTTATTCCATAGAAAAGCCTTGACTTGAGGTTAGATTTTTTTTATATT
TTGTTTTGTGTTATTTTTTTCTTTAACATCCCTAAAATTTTCCTTACATGTTTTACTAGCCAGATTTTTC
CTCCTCTCCTGACTACTCCCAGTCATAGCTGTCCCTCTTCTCTTATGGAGATCCCTCGACCTGCAGCCCA
AGCTTGAATTCTCTAGAATTACCCTGTTATCCCTATGCTTGGTTTACCGAGCTCTTATTGGTTTTCAAAC
TTCATTGACTGTGCCCAACGCGCCTGGGAGCTCACGGGGACAGCCCCCCCCCAAAGCCCCCAGGGATGTA
ATTACGTCCCTCCCCCGCTAGGGGGCAGCAGCGAGCCGCCCGGGGCTCCGCTCCGGTCCGGCGCTCCCCC
CGCATCCCCGAGCCGGCAGCGTGCGGGGACAGCCCGGGCACGGGGAAGGTGGCACGGGATCGCTTTCCTC
TGAACGCTTCTCGCTGCTCTTTGAGCCTGCAGACACCTGGGGGGATACGGGGAAAAAGCTAGGCTGAAAG
ACCGGTTCTTAGAATGACACGCGCCTGGGAGCTCACGGGGACAGCCCCCCCCCAAAGCCCCCAGGGATGT
AATTACGTCCCTCCCCCGCTAGGGGGCAGCAGCGAGCCGCCCGGGGCTCCGCTCCGGTCCGGCGCTCCCC
CCGCATCCCCGAGCCGGCAGCGTGCGGGGACAGCCCGGGCACGGGGAAGGTGGCACGGGATCGCTTTCCT
CTGAACGCTTCTCGCTGCTCTTTGAGCCTGCAGACACCTGGGGGGATACGGGGAAAAAGCTAACTTCTGA
GACGACAACTTTGTATAGAAAAGTTGGCTCCGAATTCGCCCTTGACAGCAGAGATCCAGTTTGGTTAATT
AATTGGCTCCGGTGCCCGTCAGTGGGCAGAGCGCACATCGCCCACAGTCCCCGAGAAGTTGTGGGGAGGG
GTCGGCAATTGAACCGGTGCCTAGAGAAGGTGGCGCGGGGTAAACTGGGAAAGTGATGTCGTGTACTGGC
TCCGCCTTTTTCCCGAGGGTGGGGGAGAACCGTATATAAGTGCAGTAGTCGCCGTGAACGTTCTTTTTCG
CAACGGGTTTGCCGCCAGAACACAGGTAAGTGCCGTGTGTGGTTCCCGCGGGCCTGGCCTCTTTACGGGT
TATGGCCCTTGCGTGCCTTGAATTACTTCCACCTGGCTGCAGTACGTGATTCTTGATCCCGAGCTTCGGG
TTGGAAGTGGGTGGGAGAGTTCGAGGCCTTGCGCTTAAGGAGCCCCTTCGCCTCGTGCTTGAGTTGAGGC
CTGGCCTGGGCGCTGGGGCCGCCGCGTGCGAATCTGGTGGCACCTTCGCGCCTGTCTCGCTGCTTTCGAT
AAGTCTCTAGCCATTTAAAATTTTTGATGACCTGCTGCGACGCTTTTTTTCTGGCAAGATAGTCTTGTAA
ATGCGGGCCAAGATCTGCACACTGGTATTTCGGTTTTTGGGGCCGCGGGCGGCGACGGGGCCCGTGCGTC
CCAGCGCACATGTTCGGCGAGGCGGGGCCTGCGAGCGCGGCCACCGAGAATCGGACGGGGGTAGTCTCAA
GCTGGCCGGCCTGCTCTGGTGCCTGGCCTCGCGCCGCCGTGTATCGCCCCGCCCTGGGCGGCAAGGCTGG
CCCGGTCGGCACCAGTTGCGTGAGCGGAAAGATGGCCGCTTCCCGGCCCTGCTGCAGGGAGCTCAAAATG
GAGGACGCGGCGCTCGGGAGAGCGGGCGGGTGAGTCACCCACACAAAGGAAAAGGGCCTTTCCGTCCTCA
GCCGTCGCTTCATGTGACTCCACGGAGTACCGGGCGCCGTCCAGGCACCTCGATTAGTTCTCGAGCTTTT
GGAGTACGTCGTCTTTAGGTTGGGGGGAGGGGTTTTATGCGATGGAGTTTCCCCACACTGAGTGGGTGGA
GACTGAAGTTAGGCCAGCTTGGCACTTGATGTAATTCTCCTTGGAATTTGCCCTTTTTGAGTTTGGATCT
TGGTTCATTCTCAAGCCTCAGACAGTGGTTCAAAGTTTTTTTCTTCCATTTCAGGTGTCGTGAGAAGGGC
GAATTCGACCCAAGTTTGTACAAAAAAGCAGGCTGGATCCAGGTGCCACCATGGTGAGCGAGCTGATTAA
GGAGAACATGCACATGAAGCTGTACATGGAGGGCACCGTGAACAACCACCACTTCAAGTGCACATCCGAG
GGCGAAGGCAAGCCCTACGAGGGCACCCAGACCATGAGAATCAAGGCGGTCGAGGGCGGCCCTCTCCCCT
TCGCCTTCGACATCCTGGCTACCAGCTTCATGTACGGCAGCAAAACCTTCATCAACCACACCCAGGGCAT
CCCCGACTTCTTTAAGCAGTCCTTCCCCGAGGGCTTCACATGGGAGAGAGTCACCACATACGAAGATGGG
GGCGTGCTGACCGCTACCCAGGACACCAGCCTCCAGGACGGCTGCCTCATCTACAACGTCAAGATCAGAG
GGGTGAACTTCCCATCCAACGGCCCTGTGATGCAGAAGAAAACACTCGGCTGGGAGGCCTCCACCGAGAC
ACTGTACCCCGCTGACGGCGGCCTGGAAGGCAGAGCCGACATGGCCCTGAAGCTCGTGGGCGGGGGCCAC
CTGATCTGCAACCTTAAGACCACATACAGATCCAAGAAACCCGCTAAGAACCTCAAGATGCCCGGCGTCT
ACTATGTGGACAGGAGACTGGAAAGAATCAAGGAGGCCGACAAAGAGACATACGTCGAGCAGCACGAGGT
GGCTGTGGCCAGATACTGCGACCTCCCTAGCAAACTGGGGCACAAACTTAATTGAGAATTCTACCACCCA
GCTTTCTTGTACAAAGTGGTACGTCTCAAGACCAGAGGTCTCTGCTTCTAGCGTACAACTCCGATATGCA
ATGGGTACAACTCCGATATGCAATGGGTACAACTCCGATATGCAATGGGTACAACTCCGATATGCAATGG
GTACAACCAGAAGAGACCTGTGCTTCACTCCTCAGGTGCAGGCTGCCTATCAGAAGGTGGTGGCTGGTGT
GGCCAATGCCCTGGCTCACAAATACCACTGAGATCTTTTTCCCTCTGCCAAAAATTATGGGGACATCATG
AAGCCCCTTGAGCATCTGACTTCTGGCTAATAAAGGAAATTTATTTTCATTGCAATAGTGTGTTGGAATT
TTTTGTGTCTCTCACTCGGAAGGACATATGGGAGGGCAAATCATTTAAAACATCAGAATGAGTATTTGGT
TTAGAGTTTGGCAACATATGCCCATATGCTGGCTGCCATGAACAAAGGTTGGCTATAAAGAGGTCATCAG
TATATGAAACAGCCCCCTGCTGTCCATTCCTTATTCCATAGAAAAGCCTTGACTTGAGGTTAGATTTTTT
TTATATTTTGTTTTGTGTTATTTTTTTCTTTAACATCCCTAAAATTTTCCTTACATGTTTTACTAGCCAG
ATTTTTCCTCCTCTCCTGACTACTCCCAGTCATAGCTGTCCCTCTTCTCTTATGGAGATCCCGAGCGGTG
CGTTTTTATGCTTGTAGTATTGTATAATGTTTTTAAGATCCAAGCTTCTGACCTCTTCTCTTCCTCCCAC
AGGGCCTCGAGACAATTGCATCGATGGTACCAGTGAAAGTCTGCAATGAATTCGAGTTGGCGCGCCTGTC
ATTCTAAATCTCTCTTTCAGCCTAAAGCTTTTTCCCCGTATCCCCCCAGGTGTCTGCAGGCTCAAAGAGC
AGCGAGAAGCGTTCAGAGGAAAGCGATCCCGTGCCACCTTCCCCGTGCCCGGGCTGTCCCCGCACGCTGC
CGGCTCGGGGATGCGGGGGGAGCGCCGGACCGGAGCGGAGCCCCGGGCGGCTCGCTGCTGCCCCCTAGCG
GGGGAGGGACGTAATTACATCCCTGGGGGCTTTGGGAGGGGGCTGTCCCCGTGAGCTCCCAGGCGCGCCT
GTCATTCTAAATCTCTCTTTCAGCCTAAAGCTTTTTCCCCGTATCCCCCCAGGTGTCTGCAGGCTCAAAG
AGCAGCGAGAAGCGTTCAGAGGAAAGCGATCCCGTGCCACCTTCCCCGTGCCCGGGCTGTCCCCGCACGC
TGCCGGCTCGGGGATGCGGGGGGAGCGCCGGACCGGAGCGGAGCCCCGGGCGGCTCGCTGCTGCCCCCTA
GCGGGGGAGGGACGTAATTACATCCCTGGGGGCTTTGGGGGGGGGCTGTCCCCGTGAGCTCCCAGGCGCG
CCAACTCGGTACCGTATCGATGTCGACGTTAACGCTAGTGATATCAACTTTGTATAGAAAAGTTGGCTCC
GAATTCGCCCTTGACAGCAGAGATCCAGTTTGGTTAATTAATTGGCTCCGGTGCCCGTCAGTGGGCAGAG
CGCACATCGCCCACAGTCCCCGAGAAGTTGTGGGGAGGGGTCGGCAATTGAACCGGTGCCTAGAGAAGGT
GGCGCGGGGTAAACTGGGAAAGTGATGTCGTGTACTGGCTCCGCCTTTTTCCCGAGGGTGGGGGAGAACC
GTATATAAGTGCAGTAGTCGCCGTGAACGTTCTTTTTCGCAACGGGTTTGCCGCCAGAACACAGGTAAGT
GCCGTGTGTGGTTCCCGCGGGCCTGGCCTCTTTACGGGTTATGGCCCTTGCGTGCCTTGAATTACTTCCA
CCTGGCTGCAGTACGTGATTCTTGATCCCGAGCTTCGGGTTGGAAGTGGGTGGGAGAGTTCGAGGCCTTG
CGCTTAAGGAGCCCCTTCGCCTCGTGCTTGAGTTGAGGCCTGGCCTGGGCGCTGGGGCCGCCGCGTGCGA
ATCTGGTGGCACCTTCGCGCCTGTCTCGCTGCTTTCGATAAGTCTCTAGCCATTTAAAATTTTTGATGAC
CTGCTGCGACGCTTTTTTTCTGGCAAGATAGTCTTGTAAATGCGGGCCAAGATCTGCACACTGGTATTTC
GGTTTTTGGGGCCGCGGGCGGCGACGGGGCCCGTGCGTCCCAGCGCACATGTTCGGCGAGGCGGGGCCTG
CGAGCGCGGCCACCGAGAATCGGACGGGGGTAGTCTCAAGCTGGCCGGCCTGCTCTGGTGCCTGGCCTCG
CGCCGCCGTGTATCGCCCCGCCCTGGGCGGCAAGGCTGGCCCGGTCGGCACCAGTTGCGTGAGCGGAAAG
ATGGCCGCTTCCCGGCCCTGCTGCAGGGAGCTCAAAATGGAGGACGCGGCGCTCGGGAGAGCGGGCGGGT
GAGTCACCCACACAAAGGAAAAGGGCCTTTCCGTCCTCAGCCGTCGCTTCATGTGACTCCACGGAGTACC
GGGCGCCGTCCAGGCACCTCGATTAGTTCTCGAGCTTTTGGAGTACGTCGTCTTTAGGTTGGGGGGAGGG
GTTTTATGCGATGGAGTTTCCCCACACTGAGTGGGTGGAGACTGAAGTTAGGCCAGCTTGGCACTTGATG
TAATTCTCCTTGGAATTTGCCCTTTTTGAGTTTGGATCTTGGTTCATTCTCAAGCCTCAGACAGTGGTTC
AAAGTTTTTTTCTTCCATTTCAGGTGTCGTGAGAAGGGCGAATTCGACCCAAGTTTGTACAAAAAAGCAG
GCTCGCCACCATGGTGAGCAAGGGCGAGGAGCTGTTCACCGGGGTGGTGCCCATCCTGGTCGAGCTGGAC
GGCGACGTAAACGGCCACAAGTTCAGCGTGAGGGGCGAGGGCGAGGGCGATGCCACCAACGGCAAGCTGA
CCCTGAAGTTCATCTGCACCACCGGCAAGCTGCCCGTGCCCTGGCCCACCCTCGTGACCACCCTGAGCCA
CGGCGTGCAGTGCTTCGCCCGCTACCCCGACCACATGAAGCAGCACGACTTCTTCAAGTCCGCCATGCCC
GAAGGCTACGTCCAGGAGCGCACCATCTTCTTCAAGGACGACGGCACCTACAAGACCCGCGCCGAGGTGA
AGTTCGAGGGCGACACCCTAGTGAACCGCATCGAGCTGAAGGGCGTCGACTTCAAGGAGGACGGCAACAT
CCTGGGGCACAAGCTGGAGTACAACTTCAACAGCCACAACATCTATATCATGGCCGTCAAGCAGAAGAAC
GGCATCAAGGTGAACTTCAAGATCCGCCACAACGTGGAGGACGGCAGCGTGCAGCTCGCCGACCACTACC
AGCAGAACACCCCCATCGGCGACGGCCCCGTGCTGCTGCCCGACAGCCACTACCTGAGCACCCAGTCCGT
GCTGAGCAAAGACCCCAACGAGAAGCGCGATCACATGGTCCTGCTGGAGTTCCGCACCGCCGCCGGGATC
ACTCTCGGCATGGACGAGCTGTACAAGTAATACCACCCAGCTTTCTTGTACAAAGTGGTACGCGTGAATT
CACTCCTCAGGTGCAGGCTGCCTATCAGAAGGTGGTGGCTGGTGTGGCCAATGCCCTGGCTCACAAATAC
CACTGAGATCTTTTTCCCTCTGCCAAAAATTATGGGGACATCATGAAGCCCCTTGAGCATCTGACTTCTG
GCTAATAAAGGAAATTTATTTTCATTGCAATAGTGTGTTGGAATTTTTTGTGTCTCTCACTCGGAAGGAC
ATATGGGAGGGCAAATCATTTAAAACATCAGAATGAGTATTTGGTTTAGAGTTTGGCAACATATGCCCAT
ATGCTGGCTGCCATGAACAAAGGTTGGCTATAAAGAGGTCATCAGTATATGAAACAGCCCCCTGCTGTCC
ATTCCTTATTCCATAGAAAAGCCTTGACTTGAGGTTAGATTTTTTTTATATTTTGTTTTGTGTTATTTTT
TTCTTTAACATCCCTAAAATTTTCCTTACATGTTTTACTAGCCAGATTTTTCCTCCTCTCCTGACTACTC
CCAGTCATAGCTGTCCCTCTTCTCTTATGGAGATCCCTCGACCTGCAGCCCAAGCTTGGCGTAATCATGG
TCATAGCTGTTTCCTGTGTGAAATTGTTATCCGCTCACAATTCCACACAACATACGAGCCGGAAGCATAA
AGTGTAAAGCCTGGGGTGCCTAATGAGTGAGCTAACTCACATTAATTGCGTTGCGCTCACTGCCCGCTTT
CCAGTCGGGAAACCTGTCGTGCCAGCGGATCGACAGTACTAAGCTTGGTCTAATACCCAATCTCTCGTCT
TATCCAGATGTTTTATACGCCTCTGGCCCGTGTCTCAAAATCTCTGATGTTACATTGCACAAGATAAAAT
AATATCATCATGAACAATAAAACTGTCTGCTTACATAAACAGTAATACAAGGGGTGTTATGAGCCATATT
CAACGGGAAACGTCGAGGCCGCGATTAAATTCCAACATGGATGCTGATTTATATGGGTATAAATGGGCTC
GCGATAATGTCGGGCAATCAGGTGCGACAATCTATCGCTTGTATGGGAAGCCCGATGCGCCAGAGTTGTT
TCTGAAACATGGCAAAGGTAGCGTTGCCAATGATGTTACAGATGAGATGGTCAGACTAAACTGGCTGACG
GAATTTATGCCTCTTCCGACCATCAAGCATTTTATCCGTACTCCTGATGATGCATGGTTACTCACCACTG
CGATCCCCGGAAAAACAGCATTCCAGGTATTAGAAGAATATCCTGATTCAGGTGAAAATATTGTTGATGC
GCTGGCAGTGTTCCTGCGCCGGTTGCATTCGATTCCTGTTTGTAATTGTCCTTTTAACAGCGATCGCGTA
TTTCGTCTCGCTCAGGCGCAATCACGAATGAATAACGGTTTGGTTGATGCGAGTGATTTTGATGACGAGC
GTAATGGCTGGCCTGTTGAACAAGTCTGGAAAGAAATGCATAAACTTTTGCCATTCTCACCGGATTCAGT
CGTCACTCATGGTGATTTCTCACTTGATAACCTTATTTTTGACGAGGGGAAATTAATAGGTTGTATTGAT
GTTGGACGAGTCGGAATCGCAGACCGATACCAGGATCTTGCCATCCTATGGAACTGCCTCGGTGAGTTTT
CTCCTTCATTACAGAAACGGCTTTTTCAAAAATATGGTATTGATAATCCTGATATGAATAAATTGCAGTT
TCATTTGATGCTCGATGAGTTTTTCTAATCAGAATTGGTTAATTGGTTGTAACACTGGCAGAGCATTACG
CTGACTTGACGGGACGGCGCAAGCTCATGACCAAAATCCCTTAACGTGAGTTACGCGTCGTTCCACTGAG
CGTCAGAGGTATCACTAGTATTACAGAGGTAAGTTATAACAGTCGCCTAACCC
Features (pLannotate 1.2.2; 28 found; start..end, strand, type, name):
     87..675     -  rep_origin     ori: high-copy-number ColE1/pMB1/pBR322/pUC origin of replication
    846..1706    -  CDS            AmpR: β-lactamase; bla; confers resistance to ampicillin, carbenicillin, and related antibiotics
   1707..1778    -  promoter       AmpR promoter: bla
   1857..2456    +  CDS            PuroR: puromycin N-acetyltransferase; pac from Streptomyces alboniger; confers resistance to puromycin
   2461..2541    +  CDS            HBB (fragment): HBB_PONPY - Experimental evidence at transcript level: Swiss-Prot protein existence level 2. Involved in oxygen transport from the lung to the various peripheral tissues. From Pongo pygmaeus (Bornean orangutan).
   2612..2667    +  polyA_signal   β-globin poly(A) signal: rabbit β-globin polyadenylation signal (Gil and Proudfoot, 1987)
   3646..3666    +  protein_bind   attB4: mutant version of attB; core recombination site for the Gateway® BP reaction BP Clonase™
   3734..3945    +  promoter       EF-1α core promoter: core promoter for human elongation factor EF-1α
   3946..4884    +  intron         EF-1α intron A: intron upstream of the start codon of human EF-1α
   4911..4931    +  protein_bind   attB1: mutant version of attB; core recombination site for the Gateway® BP reaction BP Clonase™
   4951..5646    +  CDS            mKate2: mKate2 is a basic (constitutively fluorescent) red fluorescent protein published in 2009, derived from Entacmaea quadricolor. It is reported to be a rapidly-maturing monomer with moderate acid sensitivity.
   5666..5690    -  protein_bind   attB2: mutant version of attB; recombination site for the Gateway® BP reaction BP Clonase™
   5834..5908    +  CDS            HBB (fragment): HBB_PONPY - Experimental evidence at transcript level: Swiss-Prot protein existence level 2. Involved in oxygen transport from the lung to the various peripheral tissues. From Pongo pygmaeus (Bornean orangutan).
   5979..6034    +  polyA_signal   β-globin poly(A) signal: rabbit β-globin polyadenylation signal (Gil and Proudfoot, 1987)
   6418..6443    +  misc_feature   SA: splice acceptor site
   7115..7135    +  protein_bind   attB4: mutant version of attB; core recombination site for the Gateway® BP reaction BP Clonase™
   7203..7414    +  promoter       EF-1α core promoter: core promoter for human elongation factor EF-1α
   7415..8353    +  intron         EF-1α intron A: intron upstream of the start codon of human EF-1α
   8380..8400    +  protein_bind   attB1: mutant version of attB; core recombination site for the Gateway® BP reaction BP Clonase™
   8411..9127    +  CDS            EBFP2: EBFP2 is a basic (constitutively fluorescent) blue fluorescent protein published in 2007, derived from Aequorea victoria. It is reported to be a rapidly-maturing monomer with moderate acid sensitivity.
   9135..9159    -  protein_bind   attB2: mutant version of attB; recombination site for the Gateway® BP reaction BP Clonase™
   9163..9243    +  CDS            HBB (fragment): HBB_PONPY - Experimental evidence at transcript level: Swiss-Prot protein existence level 2. Involved in oxygen transport from the lung to the various peripheral tissues. From Pongo pygmaeus (Bornean orangutan).
   9314..9369    +  polyA_signal   β-globin poly(A) signal: rabbit β-globin polyadenylation signal (Gil and Proudfoot, 1987)
   9752..9774    -  protein_bind   lac operator (fragment): The lac repressor binds to the lac operator to inhibit transcription in E. coli. This inhibition can be relieved by adding lactose or isopropyl-β-D-thiogalactopyranoside (IPTG). lac repressor encoded by lacI
   9778..9808    -  promoter       lac promoter: promoter for the E. coli lac operon
   9823..9844    -  protein_bind   CAP binding site: CAP binding activates transcription in the presence of cAMP. E. coli catabolite activator protein
   9857..9896    -  CDS            lacI (fragment): lac repressor; lacI; The lac repressor binds to the lac operator to inhibit transcription in E. coli. This inhibition can be relieved by adding lactose or isopropyl-β-D-thiogalactopyranoside (IPTG).
  10069..10878   +  CDS            KanR: aminoglycoside phosphotransferase; aph(3')-Ia; confers resistance to kanamycin in bacteria or G418 (Geneticin®) in eukaryotes
