[The description below was written by a language model from this plasmid's Addgene catalogue record and pLannotate feature annotations shown in this document.]
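Description:
LSB-hsa-miR-660-5p is a mammalian expression and synthetic-biology plasmid of about 11 kb, built on the Low Sensor Backbone (LSB) and designed to report the activity of the human microRNA miR-660-5p by fluorescence. In bacteria it replicates from a high-copy ColE1/pUC-type origin and carries both an ampicillin resistance gene (β-lactamase with its own promoter) and a kanamycin resistance gene (aph(3')-Ia), so it is selected with both antibiotics. Small lac promoter/operator and lacI fragments are backbone remnants.

The payload consists of two parallel transcription units, each driven by the human EF-1α core promoter with its intron A and terminated by a rabbit β-globin poly(A) signal. Each is flanked by attB4, attB1 and attB2 Gateway sites left over from modular assembly. One unit expresses the red fluorescent protein mKate2, and according to the record the hsa-miR-660-5p target sequence sits in its 3' UTR. The target itself is not annotated in the feature table, but there is room for it between the attB2 site and the β-globin sequences. The second unit expresses the blue protein EBFP2 with no miRNA target and serves as an internal reference for plasmid dose and expression. When miR-660-5p is active in a transfected cell, mKate2 is repressed relative to EBFP2, so the red-to-blue ratio gives a quantitative readout of miRNA activity.

A puromycin N-acetyltransferase gene with its own β-globin poly(A) signal allows puromycin selection in mammalian cells, although no promoter for it is annotated. The depositors note that the repeated poly(A) elements make the plasmid inherently unstable. They also report small insertions flanking the puromycin coding region in the physical plasmid relative to the deposited sequence, which do not affect selection.
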