Addgene plasmid #103715: LSB-hsa-miR-660-5p
Purpose: Used to sense miRNA activity using fluorescence based tools. hsa-miR-660-5p target in 3' UTR of of mKate. miRNA activity can be measured by the repression of mKate2 relative to EBFP2 fluorescent proteins . Plasmid is inherently unstable; please see Depositor Comments
Depositing lab: Ron Weiss. Depositing organization: Massachusetts Institute of Technology. Publication: A mixed antagonistic/synergistic miRNA repression model enables accurate predictions of multi-input miRNA sensor activity. Gam JJ, Babb J, Weiss R. Nat Commun. 2018 Jun 22;9(1):2430. doi: 10.1038/s41467-018-04575-0. PubMed 29934631.
Backbone
  Vector backbone: Low Sensor Backbone (LSB)
  Vector type: Mammalian Expression, Synthetic Biology
Growth in bacteria
  Bacterial resistance: Ampicillin and Kanamycin, 100 & 50 μg/mL
  Growth temperature: 30°C
  Growth strain: NEB Stable
  Copy number: High Copy
Gene/Insert
  Gene/Insert name: hsa-miR-660-5p target
  Species: H. sapiens (human)
  Entrez Gene: MIR660 (a.k.a. MIRN660, hsa-mir-660, mir-660)
  Promoter: EF-1a
  Cloning method: Gibson Cloning
Terms and licenses: Academic/Nonprofit Terms; Industry Terms: Not Available to Industry
Depositor comments: Please note that this plasmid is inherently unstable due to a repeating poly A element. We recommend performing a diagnostic digest on multiple colonies upon receipt. The depositors would like to note the presence of several discrepancies between the depositor sequence and physical plasmid sequence. In particular, the sequences upstream and downstream of the puromycin coding region have 10 bp insertions which do not affect the ability to perform puromycin selection. The sequences for those regions within the physical plasmids are as follows: Upstream of Puro: GAATTCGACCGCCTGTCTCAAGGTGCCACC; Downstream of Puro: GCTTTGAGACTACGCGTGAATTCACTCCTC. Please contact if you are interested in this plasmid prior to placing an order.
How to cite: LSB-hsa-miR-660-5p was a gift from Ron Weiss (Addgene plasmid # 103715 ; http://n2t.net/addgene:103715 ; RRID:Addgene_103715)
