>Addgene plasmid #103715 | LSB-hsa-miR-660-5p | depositor partial sequence | sequence record 196479 | hsa-miR-660-5p target
CAACTCCGATATGCAATGGGTA
